Addgene plasmid #163942: pCk1chlo
Purpose: Acceptor plasmid for odd level position 1
Depositing lab: Jim Haseloff. Depositing organization: University of Cambridge. Publication: Systematic tools for reprogramming plant gene expression in a simple model, Marchantia polymorpha. Sauret-Gueto S, Frangedakis E, Silvestri L, Rebmann M, Tomaselli M, Markel K, Delmans M, West A, Patron NJ, Haseloff J. ACS Synth Biol. 2020 Mar 12. doi: 10.1021/acssynbio.9b00511. PubMed 32163700.
Backbone
  Vector backbone: pCk1
  Vector type: Bacterial Expression
Growth in bacteria
  Bacterial resistance: Kanamycin, 50 μg/mL
  Growth temperature: 37°C
  Growth strain: DH5alpha
  Copy number: High Copy
Gene/Insert
  Gene/Insert name: lacZ
  Species: Other
  Cloning method: Restriction Enzyme; 5′ cloning site Unknown (unknown if destroyed); 3′ cloning site Unknown (unknown if destroyed)
How to cite: pCk1chlo was a gift from Jim Haseloff (Addgene plasmid # 163942 ; http://n2t.net/addgene:163942 ; RRID:Addgene_163942)
