[The description below was written by a language model from this plasmid's Addgene catalogue record and pLannotate feature annotations shown in this document.]
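Description:
pCk1chlo is a small (about 3.1 kb) bacterial cloning vector built on the pCk1 backbone and described in the record as an acceptor plasmid for odd-level assemblies at position 1. It belongs to a toolkit developed for reprogramming gene expression in the liverwort Marchantia polymorpha. The "chlo" suffix suggests a variant intended for chloroplast-directed constructs, although the record does not say this explicitly. It also does not state the assembly standard, the Type IIS enzymes used or the overhangs that define position 1, and the cloning sites are listed as unknown. The plasmid is propagated in E. coli from a high-copy ColE1/pUC-type origin and selected with kanamycin through an aph(3')-Ia aminoglycoside phosphotransferase gene, which spans the numbering origin of the circular sequence.

The only payload is a lacZα screening cassette. It comprises a CAP binding site, lac promoter and lac operator driving a LacZα fragment, with a pUC18/19-type multiple cloning site embedded at its 5′ end. In acceptor vectors of this kind, the lacZα cassette usually serves as a placeholder that incoming parts replace during assembly. Correct recombinants then lose α-complementation and can be told apart from blue parental colonies in a suitable host. The short lacI, rop and bom fragments flanking the cassette and origin appear to be remnants of pBR322/pUC-derived sequence rather than functional elements. No plant or plastid promoters, homology arms, selectable markers or reporters are annotated, so the vector as deposited is an empty receiving backbone for building multi-part constructs, not an expression construct in its own right.
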