Features (pLannotate 1.2.2; 11 found; start..end, strand, type, name):
   1119..1218    +  misc_feature   bom (fragment): basis of mobility region from pBR322
   1227..1382    -  CDS            lacZα (fragment): LacZα fragment of β-galactosidase; lacZ fragment
   1379..1435    +  misc_feature   MCS: pUC18/19 multiple cloning site
   1472..1488    -  protein_bind   lac operator: The lac repressor binds to the lac operator to inhibit transcription in E. coli. This inhibition can be relieved by adding lactose or isopropyl-β-D-thiogalactopyranoside (IPTG). lac repressor encoded by lacI
   1496..1526    -  promoter       lac promoter: promoter for the E. coli lac operon
   1541..1562    -  protein_bind   CAP binding site: CAP binding activates transcription in the presence of cAMP. E. coli catabolite activator protein
   1575..1616    -  CDS            lacI (fragment): lac repressor; lacI; The lac repressor binds to the lac operator to inhibit transcription in E. coli. This inhibition can be relieved by adding lactose or isopropyl-β-D-thiogalactopyranoside (IPTG).
   1755..1794    +  CDS            rop (fragment): Rop protein, which maintains plasmids at low copy number; rop
   1896..2036    +  misc_feature   bom: basis of mobility region from pBR322
   2222..2810    -  rep_origin     ori: high-copy-number ColE1/pMB1/pBR322/pUC origin of replication
   2898..636     -  CDS            KanR (across the origin): aminoglycoside phosphotransferase; aph(3')-Ia; confers resistance to kanamycin in bacteria or G418 (Geneticin®) in eukaryotes
>Addgene plasmid #163942 | pCk1chlo | addgene full sequence | sequence record 331918 | Addgene NGS Result
TATTAATTTCCCCTCGTCAAAAATAAGGTTATCAAGTGAGAAATCACCATGAGTGACGACTGAATCCGGT
GAGAATGGCAAAAGTTTATGCATTTCTTTCCAGACTTGTTCAACAGGCCAGCCATTACGCTCGTCATCAA
AATCACTCGCATCAACCAAACCGTTATTCATTCGTGATTGCGCCTGAGCGAGTCGAAATACGCGATCGCT
GTTAAAAGGACAATTACAAACAGGAATCGAATGCAACCGGCGCAGGAACACTGCCAGCGCATCAACAATA
TTTTCACCTGAATCAGGATATTCTTCTAATACCTGGAATGCTGTTTTCCCTGGGATCGCAGTGGTGAGTA
ACCATGCATCATCAGGAGTACGGATAAAATGCTTGATGGTCGGAAGAGGCATAAATTCCGTCAGCCAGTT
TAGTCTGACCATCTCATCTGTAACATCATTGGCAACGCTACCTTTGCCATGTTTCAGAAACAACTCTGGC
GCATCGGGCTTCCCATACAATCGGTAGATTGTCGCACCTGATTGCCCGACATTATCGCGAGCCCATTTAT
ACCCATATAAATCAGCATCCATGTTGGAATTTAATCGCGGCCTTGAGCAAGACGTTTCCCGTTGAATATG
GCTCATAACAGAACTTATTATTTCCTTCCTCTTTTCTACAGTATTTAAAGATACCCCAAGAAGCTAATTA
TAACAAGACGAACTCCAATTCACTGTTCCTTGCATTCTAAAACCTTAAATACCAGAAAACAGCTTTTTCA
AAGTTGTTTTCAAAGTTGGCGTATAACATAGTATCGACGGAGCCGATTTTGAAACCGCGGTGATCACAGG
CAGCAACGCTCTGTCATCGTTACAATCAACATGCTACCCTCCGCGAGATCATCCGTGTTTCAAACCCGGC
AGCTTAGTTGCCGTTCTTCCGAATAGCATCGGTAACATGAGCAAAGTCTGCCGCCTTACAACGGCTCTCC
CGCTGACGCCGTCCCGGACTGATGAATTCGCGGCCGCGCTCTTCAATGAGGAGAGAGACCCACAGCTTGT
CTGTAAGCGGATGCCGGGAGCAGACAAGCCCGTCAGGGCGCGTCAGCGGGTGTTGGCGGGTGTCGGGGCT
GGCTTAACTATGCGGCATCAGAGCAGATTGTACTGAGAGTGCACCATATGCGGTGTGAAATACCGCACAG
ATGCGTAAGGAGAAAATACCGCATCAGGCGCTCATCCGCCATTCAGGCTGCGCAACTGTTGGGAAGGGCG
ATCGGCGCAGGCCTCTTCGCTATTACGCCAGCTGGCGAAAGGGGGATGTGCTGCAAGGCGATTAAGTTGG
GTAACGCCAGGGTTTTCCCAGTCACGACGTTGTAAAACGACGGCCAGTGAATTCGAGCTCGGTACCCGGG
GATCCTCTAGAGTCGACCTGCAGGCATGCAAGCTTGGCGTAATCATGGTCATAGCTGTTTCCTGTGTGAA
ATTGTTATCCGCTCACAATTCCACACAACATACGAGCCGGAAGCATATAGTGTAAAGCCTGGGGTGCCTA
ATGAGTGAGCTAACTCACATTAATTGCGTTGCGCTCACTGCCCGCTTTCCAGTCGGGAAACCTGTCGTGC
CAGCTGGGGTCTCTCGCTAGCATGAAGAGCGCGGCCGCCTGCAGTGGCCGCTCAAAAATGGCTGGCCTAC
GGCCAGGCAATCTACCAGGGCGCGGACAAGCCGCGCCGTCGCCACTCGACCGCCGGCGCCCACATCAAGG
CACCCTGCCTCGCGCGTTTCGGTGATGACGGTGAAAACCTCTGACACATGCAGCTCCCGGTGACGGTCAC
AGCTTGTCTGTAAGCGGATGCCGGGAGCAGACAAGCCCGTCAGGGCGCGTCAGCGGGTGTTGGCGGGTGT
CGGGGCGCAGCCATGACCCAGTCACGTAGCGATAGCGGAGTGTATACTGGCTTAACTATGCGGCATCAGA
GCAGATTGTACTGAGAGTGCACCATATGCGGTGTGAAATACCGCACAGATGCGTAAGGAGAAAATACCGC
ATCAGGCGCTCATCCGCTTCCTCGCTCACTGACTCGCTGCGCTCGGTCGTTCGGCTGCGGCGAGCGGTAT
CAGCTCACTCAAAGGCGGTAATACGGTTATCCACAGAATCAGGGGATAACGCAGGAAAGAACATGTGAGC
AAAAGGCCAGCAAAAGGCCAGGAACCGTAAAAAGGCCGCGTTGCTGGCGTTTTTCCATAGGCTCCGCCCC
CCTGACGAGCATCACAAAAATCGACGCTCAAGTCAGAGGTGGCGAAACCCGACAGGACTATAAAGATACC
AGGCGTTTCCCCCTGGAAGCTCCCTCGTGCGCTCTCCTGTTCCGACCCTGCCGCTTACCGGATACCTGTC
CGCCTTTCTCCCTTCGGGAAGCGTGGCGCTTTCTCATAGCTCACGCTGTAGGTATCTCAGTTCGGTGTAG
GTCGTTCGCTCCAAGCTGGGCTGTGTGCACGAACCCCCCGTTCAGCCCGACCGCTGCGCCTTATCCGGTA
ACTATCGTCTTGAGTCCAACCCGGTAAGACACGACTTATCGCCACTGGCAGCAGCCACTGGTAACAGGAT
TAGCAGAGCGAGGTATGTAGGCGGTGCTACAGAGTTCTTGAATTGGTGGCCTAACTACGGCTACACTAGA
AGGACAGTATTTGGTATCTGCGCTCTGCTGAAGCCAGTTACCTTCGGAAAAAGAGTTGGTAGCTCTTGAT
CCGGCAAACAAACCACCGCTGGTAGCGGTGGTTTTTTTGTTTGCAAGCAGCAGATTACGCGCAGAAAAAA
AGGATCTCAAGAAGATCCTTTGATCTTTTCTACGGGGTCTGACGCTCAGTGGAACGAAAACTCACGTTAA
GGGATTTTGGTCATGCATTCTAGGTGATTAGAAAAACTCATCGAGCATCAAATGAAACTGCAATTTATTC
ATATCAGGATTATCAATACCATATTTTTGAAAAAGCCGTTTCTGTAATGAAGGAGAAAACTCACCGAGGC
AGTTCCATAGGATGGCAAGATCCTGGTATCGGTCTGCGATTCCGACTCGTCCAACATCAATACAACC
